Addgene plasmid #152809: pGBW-m4134433
Purpose: Mammalian expression plasmid for SARS-CoV-2 3'-to-5' exonuclease
Depositing lab: Ginkgo Bioworks & Benjie Chen. Depositing organization: Ginkgo Bioworks.
Backbone
  Vector backbone: pTwist_CMV_Puro_6
  Backbone size w/o insert (bp): 6080
  Vector type: Mammalian Expression
  Selectable markers: Puromycin
Growth in bacteria
  Bacterial resistance: Ampicillin, 100 μg/mL
  Growth temperature: 37°C
  Growth strain: DH5alpha
  Copy number: High Copy
Gene/Insert
  Gene/Insert name: SARS-CoV-2 3'-to-5' exonuclease
  Species: Severe acute respiratory syndrome coronavirus 2
  Insert size (bp): 1574
  Mutation: wt
  Entrez Gene: ORF1ab (a.k.a. GU280_gp01)
  Promoter: CMV
  Tag / fusion protein: Cleavable TEV;S-tag (C terminal on backbone)
  Cloning method: Unknown
Resource information
  A portion of this plasmid was derived from a plasmid made by: GinkgoBioworks
Depositor comments: NCBI reference sequence: YP_009725309.1
How to cite: pGBW-m4134433 was a gift from Ginkgo Bioworks & Benjie Chen (Addgene plasmid # 152809 ; http://n2t.net/addgene:152809 ; RRID:Addgene_152809)
