[The description below was written by a language model from this plasmid's Addgene catalogue record and the feature table of its GenBank file.]
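Description:
pGBW-m4134433 is a 7.7 kb mammalian expression plasmid built on the pTwist_CMV_Puro_6 backbone for producing the SARS-CoV-2 3'-to-5' exonuclease, a mature cleavage product of the ORF1ab polyprotein commonly known as nsp14. It is propagated in E. coli through a high-copy ColE1/pUC-type origin and selected with ampicillin via the beta-lactamase gene. For selection in mammalian cells it carries a separate cassette in which the human ubiquitin C promoter drives puromycin N-acetyltransferase, followed by a synthetic polyadenylation signal.

The wild-type viral coding sequence (about 1.6 kb) is not annotated as its own feature in the GenBank record. It occupies the unannotated region between the Kozak consensus, which spans the plasmid's numbering origin, and the backbone-encoded C-terminal tags. Transcription is driven by the CMV immediate-early enhancer and promoter and ends at an SV40 poly(A) signal. The open reading frame continues in frame into a TEV protease recognition site and then an S-tag. The S-tag is a ribonuclease A-derived peptide usable for detection or affinity capture, and the tag can be removed by TEV cleavage after purification.

The backbone also places insulating elements around the expression unit. These are 5' and 3' beta-globin insulator sequences, T7 and rrnG transcription terminators, and a synthetic poly(A) signal upstream of the CMV enhancer, which together should limit read-through and interference between the bacterial and mammalian cassettes. The plasmid belongs to a set of tagged SARS-CoV-2 protein constructs intended for mammalian protein expression and/or purification. The puromycin marker also allows enrichment of transfected cells or derivation of stable lines.
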