LOCUS       Exported 7732 bp ds-DNA circular SYN 13-MAY-2021
DEFINITION  Mammalian expression plasmid for SARS-CoV-2 3'-to-5' exonuclease.
ACCESSION   .
VERSION     .
KEYWORDS    pGBW-m4134433
SOURCE      synthetic DNA construct
  ORGANISM  synthetic DNA construct
REFERENCE   1 (bases 1 to 7732)
  TITLE     SARS-CoV-2 protein Mammalian expression constructs, tagged, for
            protein expression and/or purification
REFERENCE   2 (bases 1 to 7732)
  AUTHORS   .
  TITLE     Direct Submission
  JOURNAL   Exported May 13, 2021 from SnapGene Server 1.1.58
            http://www.snapgene.com
FEATURES             Location/Qualifiers
     source          1..7732
                     /organism="synthetic DNA construct"
                     /mol_type="other DNA"
     CDS             1583..1603
                     /codon_start=1
                     /product="tobacco etch virus (TEV) protease recognition and
                     cleavage site"
                     /label=TEV site
                     /translation="ENLYFQS"
     CDS             1604..1648
                     /codon_start=1
                     /product="affinity and epitope tag derived from pancreatic
                     ribonuclease A"
                     /label=S-Tag
                     /translation="KETAAAKFERQHMDS"
     polyA_signal    1701..1822
                     /label=SV40 poly(A) signal
                     /note="SV40 polyadenylation signal"
     primer_bind     complement(1712..1731)
                     /label=EBV-rev
                     /note="SV40 polyA terminator, reverse primer"
     primer_bind     1766..1785
                     /label=SV40pA-R
                     /note="SV40 polyA, reverse primer"
     terminator      1937..1983
                     /label=T7 terminator
                     /note="transcription terminator for bacteriophage T7 RNA
                     polymerase"
     terminator      2013..2149
                     /label=rrnG terminator
                     /note="transcription terminator from the E. coli ribosomal
                     RNA rrnG operon (Albrechtsen et al., 1991)"
     misc_feature    2194..2265
                     /label=3' beta-globin insulator
                     /note="insulator downstream of the human beta-globin locus
                     (Farrell et al., 2002)"
     rep_origin      complement(2491..3079)
                     /direction=LEFT
                     /label=ori
                     /note="high-copy-number ColE1/pMB1/pBR322/pUC origin of
                     replication"
     primer_bind     complement(2571..2590)
                     /label=pBR322ori-F
                     /note="pBR322 origin, forward primer"
     promoter        3579..4788
                     /label=UbC promoter
                     /note="human ubiquitin C promoter"
     primer_bind     4625..4644
                     /label=hUBCpro-F
                     /note="Human Ubiquitin C (UbC) promoter, forward primer"
     CDS             4792..5391
                     /codon_start=1
                     /gene="pac from Streptomyces alboniger"
                     /product="puromycin N-acetyltransferase"
                     /label=PuroR
                     /note="confers resistance to puromycin"
                     /translation="MTEYKPTVRLATRDDVPRAVRTLAAAFADYPATRHTVDPDRHIER
                     VTELQELFLTRVGLDIGKVWVADDGAAVAVWTTPESVEAGAVFAEIGPRMAELSGSRLA
                     AQQQMEGLLAPHRPKEPAWFLATVGVSPDHQGKGLGSAVVLPGVEAAERAGVPAFLETS
                     APRNLPFYERLGFTVTADVEVPEGPRTWCMTRKPGA"
     primer_bind     complement(4792..4811)
                     /label=Puro-R
                     /note="Puromycin resistance gene, reverse primer. Also
                     called puro-variant-R"
     primer_bind     5288..5308
                     /label=Puro-F
                     /note="Puromycin resistance gene, forward primer"
     polyA_signal    5418..5466
                     /note="synthetic polyadenylation signal"
     CDS             5732..6592
                     /codon_start=1
                     /gene="bla"
                     /product="beta-lactamase"
                     /label=AmpR
                     /note="confers resistance to ampicillin, carbenicillin, and
                     related antibiotics"
                     /translation="MSIQHFRVALIPFFAAFCLPVFAHPETLVKVKDAEDQLGARVGYI
                     ELDLNSGKILESFRPEERFPMMSTFKVLLCGAVLSRIDAGQEQLGRRIHYSQNDLVEYS
                     PVTEKHLTDGMTVRELCSAAITMSDNTAANLLLTTIGGPKELTAFLHNMGDHVTRLDRW
                     EPELNEAIPNDERDTTMPVAMATTLRKLLTGELLTLASRQQLIDWMEADKVAGPLLRSA
                     LPAGWFIADKSGAGERGSRGIIAALGPDGKPSRIVVIYTTGSQATMDERNRQIAEIGAS
                     LIKHW"
     primer_bind     complement(5950..5969)
                     /label=Amp-R
                     /note="Ampicillin resistance gene, reverse primer"
     terminator      6605..6741
                     /label=rrnG terminator
                     /note="transcription terminator from the E. coli ribosomal
                     RNA rrnG operon (Albrechtsen et al., 1991)"
     misc_feature    6886..6957
                     /label=5' beta-globin insulator
                     /note="insulator upstream of the human beta-globin locus
                     (Farrell et al., 2002)"
     terminator      6962..7008
                     /label=T7 terminator
                     /note="transcription terminator for bacteriophage T7 RNA
                     polymerase"
     polyA_signal    7026..7074
                     /note="synthetic polyadenylation signal"
     enhancer        7155..7458
                     /label=CMV enhancer
                     /note="human cytomegalovirus immediate early enhancer"
     promoter        7460..7662
                     /label=CMV promoter
                     /note="human cytomegalovirus (CMV) immediate early
                     promoter"
     primer_bind     7613..7633
                     /label=CMV-F
                     /note="Human CMV immediate early promoter, forward primer"
     regulatory      7731..8
                     /regulatory_class="other"
                     /note="vertebrate consensus sequence for strong initiation
                     of translation (Kozak, 1987)"
ORIGIN
        1 caccatggaa aatgtaacag gactctttaa agattgtagt aaggtaatca ctgggttaca
       61 tcctacacag gcacctacac acctcagtgt tgacactaaa ttcaaaactg aaggtttatg
      121 tgttgacata cctggcatac ctaaggacat gacctataga agactcatct ctatgatggg
      181 ttttaaaatg aattatcaag ttaatggtta ccctaacatg tttatcaccc gcgaagaagc
      241 tataagacat gtacgtgcat ggattggctt cgatgtcgag gggtgtcatg ctactagaga
      301 agctgttggt accaatttac ctttacagct aggtttttct acaggtgtta acctagttgc
      361 tgtacctaca ggttatgttg atacacctaa taatacagat ttttccagag ttagtgctaa
      421 accaccgcct ggagatcaat ttaaacacct cataccactt atgtacaaag gacttccttg
      481 gaatgtagtg cgtataaaga ttgtacaaat gttaagtgac acacttaaaa atctctctga
      541 cagagtcgta tttgtcttat gggcacatgg ctttgagttg acatctatga agtattttgt
      601 gaaaatagga cctgagcgca cctgttgtct atgtgataga cgtgccacat gcttttccac
      661 tgcttcagac acttatgcct gttggcatca ttctattgga tttgattacg tctataatcc
      721 gtttatgatt gatgttcaac aatggggttt tacaggtaac ctacaaagca accatgatct
      781 gtattgtcaa gtccatggta atgcacatgt agctagttgt gatgcaatca tgactaggtg
      841 tctagctgtc cacgagtgct ttgttaagcg tgttgactgg actattgaat atcctataat
      901 tggtgatgaa ctgaagatta atgcggcttg tagaaaggtt caacacatgg ttgttaaagc
      961 tgcattatta gcagacaaat tcccagttct tcacgacatt ggtaacccta aagctattaa
     1021 gtgtgtacct caagctgatg tagaatggaa gttctatgat gcacagcctt gtagtgacaa
     1081 agcttataaa atagaagaat tattctattc ttatgccaca cattctgaca aattcacaga
     1141 tggtgtatgc ctattttgga attgcaatgt cgatagatat cctgctaatt ccattgtttg
     1201 tagatttgac actagagtgc tatctaacct taacttgcct ggttgtgatg gtggcagttt
     1261 gtatgtaaat aaacatgcat tccacacacc agcttttgat aaaagtgctt ttgttaattt
     1321 aaaacaatta ccatttttct attactctga cagtccatgt gagtctcatg gaaaacaagt
     1381 agtgtcagat atagattatg taccactaaa gtctgctacg tgtataacac gttgcaattt
     1441 aggtggtgct gtctgtagac atcatgctaa tgagtacaga ttgtatctcg atgcttataa
     1501 catgatgatc tcagctggct ttagcttgtg ggtttacaaa caatttgata cttataacct
     1561 ctggaacact tttacaagac ttgaaaacct ttactttcag tcgaaagaaa ccgcggcagc
     1621 taagttcgag aggcagcaca tggacagtta agctagcttg actgactgag atacagcgta
     1681 ccttcagctc acagacatga taagatacat tgatgagttt ggacaaacca caactagaat
     1741 gcagtgaaaa aaatgcttta tttgtgaaat ttgtgatgct attgctttat ttgtaaccat
     1801 tataagctgc aataaacaag ttaacaacaa caattgcatt cattttatgt ttcaggttca
     1861 gggggaggtg tgggaggttt tttaaagcaa gtaaaacctc tacaaatgtg gtattggccc
     1921 atctctatcg gtatcgtagc ataacccctt ggggcctcta aacgggtctt gaggggtttt
     1981 ttgtgcccct cgggccggat tgctatctac cggcattggc gcagaaaaaa atgcctgatg
     2041 cgacgctgcg cgtcttatac tcccacatat gccagattca gcaacggata cggcttcccc
     2101 aacttgccca cttccatacg tgtcctcctt accagaaatt tatccttaag gtcgtcagct
     2161 atcctgcagg cgatctctcg atttcgatca agacattcct ttaatggtct tttctggaca
     2221 ccactagggg tcagaagtag ttcatcaaac tttcttccct ccctaatctc attggttacc
     2281 ttgggctatc gaaacttaat taaccagtca agtcagctac ttggcgagat cgacttgtct
     2341 gggtttcgac tacgctcaga attgcgtcag tcaagttcga tctggtcctt gctattgcac
     2401 ccgttctccg attacgagtt tcatttaaat catgtgagca aaaggccagc aaaaggccag
     2461 gaaccgtaaa aaggccgcgt tgctggcgtt tttccatagg ctccgccccc ctgacgagca
     2521 tcacaaaaat cgacgctcaa gtcagaggtg gcgaaacccg acaggactat aaagatacca
     2581 ggcgtttccc cctggaagct ccctcgtgcg ctctcctgtt ccgaccctgc cgcttaccgg
     2641 atacctgtcc gcctttctcc cttcgggaag cgtggcgctt tctcatagct cacgctgtag
     2701 gtatctcagt tcggtgtagg tcgttcgctc caagctgggc tgtgtgcacg aaccccccgt
     2761 tcagcccgac cgctgcgcct tatccggtaa ctatcgtctt gagtccaacc cggtaagaca
     2821 cgacttatcg ccactggcag cagccactgg taacaggatt agcagagcga ggtatgtagg
     2881 cggtgctaca gagttcttga agtggtggcc taactacggc tacactagaa gaacagtatt
     2941 tggtatctgc gctctgctga agccagttac cttcggaaaa agagttggta gctcttgatc
     3001 cggcaaacaa accaccgctg gtagcggtgg tttttttgtt tgcaagcagc agattacgcg
     3061 cagaaaaaaa ggatctcaag aagatccttt gatcttttct acggggtctg acgctcagtg
     3121 gaacgaaaac tcacgttaag ggattttggt catgagatta tcaaaaagga tcttcaccta
     3181 gatcctttta aattaaaaat gaagttttaa atcaatctaa agtatatatg agtaaacttg
     3241 gtctgacagt taccaatgct taatcagtga ggcacctatc tcagcgatct gtctatttcg
     3301 ttcatccata gttgcattta aatttccgaa ctctccaagg ccctcgtcgg aaaatcttca
     3361 aacctttcgt ccgatccatc ttgcaggcta cctctcgaac gaactatcgc aagtctcttg
     3421 gccggccttg cgccttggct attgcttggc agcgcctatc gccaggtatt actccaatcc
     3481 cgaatatccg agatcgggat cacccgagag aagttcaacc tacatcctca atcccgatct
     3541 atccgagatc cgaggaatat cgaaatcggg gcgcgcctgg cctccgcgcc gggttttggc
     3601 gcctcccgcg ggcgcccccc tcgtcacggc gagcgctgcc acgtcagacg aagggcgcag
     3661 gagcgtcctg atccttccgc ccggacgctc aggacagcgg cccgctgctc ataagactcg
     3721 gccttagaac cccagtatca gcagaaggac attttaggac gggacttggg tgactctagg
     3781 gcactggttt tctttccaga gagcggaaca ggcgaggaaa agtagtccct tctcggcgat
     3841 tctgcggagg gatctccgtg gggcggtgaa cgccgatgat tatataagga cgcgccgggt
     3901 gtggcacagc tagttccgtc gcagccggga tttgggtcgc ggttcttgtt tgtggatcgc
     3961 tgtgatcgtc acttggtgag tagcgggctg ctgggctggc cggggctttc gtggccgccg
     4021 ggccgctcgg tgggacggaa gcgtgtggag agaccgccaa gggctgtagt ctgggtccgc
     4081 gagcaaggtt gccctgaact gggggttggg gggagcgcag caaaatggcg gctgttcccg
     4141 agtcttgaat ggaagacgct tgtgaggcgg gctgtgaggt cgttgaaaca aggtgggggg
     4201 catggtgggc ggcaagaacc caaggtcttg agcccttcgc taatgcggga aagctcttat
     4261 tcgggtgaga tgggctgggc accatctggg gaccctgacg tgaagtttgt cactgactgg
     4321 agaactcggt ttgtcgtctg ttgcgggggc ggcagttatg gcggtgccgt tgggcagtgc
     4381 acccgtacct ttgggagcgc gcgccctcgt cgtgtcgtga cgtcacccgt tctgttggct
     4441 tataatgcag ggtggggcca cctgccggta ggtgtgcggt aggcttttct ccgtcgcagg
     4501 acgcagggtt cgggcctagg gtaggctctc ctgaatcgac aggcgccgga cctctggtga
     4561 ggggagggat aagtgaggcg tcagtttctt tggtcggttt tatgtaccta tcttcttaag
     4621 tagctgaagc tccggttttg aactatgcgc tcggggttgg cgagtgtgtt ttgtgaagtt
     4681 ttttaggcac cttttgaaat gtaatcattt gggtcaatat gtaattttca gtgttagact
     4741 tgtaaattgt ccgctaaatt ctggccgttt ttggcttttt tgttagacaa catgaccgag
     4801 tacaagccca cggtgcgcct cgccacccgc gacgacgtcc ccagggccgt acgcaccctc
     4861 gccgccgcgt tcgccgacta ccccgccacg cgccacaccg tcgatccgga ccgccacatc
     4921 gagcgggtca ccgagctgca agaactcttc ctcacgcgcg tcgggctcga catcggcaag
     4981 gtgtgggtcg cggacgacgg cgccgcggtg gcggtctgga ccacgccgga gagcgtcgaa
     5041 gcgggggcgg tgttcgccga gatcggcccg cgcatggccg agttgagcgg ttcccggctg
     5101 gccgcgcagc aacagatgga gggcctcctg gcgccgcacc ggcccaagga gcccgcgtgg
     5161 ttcctggcca ccgtcggcgt ctcgcccgac caccagggca agggtctggg cagcgccgtc
     5221 gtgctccccg gagtggaggc cgccgagcgc gccggggtgc ccgccttcct ggagacctcc
     5281 gcgccccgca acctcccctt ctacgagcgg ctcggcttca ccgtcaccgc cgacgtcgag
     5341 gtgcccgaag gaccgcgcac ctggtgcatg acccgcaagc ccggtgccta ggctagtatg
     5401 taagcctagt cttagataat aaaatcgcta tccatcgaag atggatgtgt gttggttttt
     5461 tgtgtgtgta acgctaggcg cgcctggtgt accgagaacg atcctctcag tgcgagtctc
     5521 gacgatccat atcgttgctt ggcagtcagc cagtcggaat ccagcttggg acccaggaag
     5581 tccaatcgtc agatattgta ctcaagcctg gtcacggcag cgtaccgatc tgtttaaacc
     5641 tagatattga tagtctgatc ggtcaacgta taatcgagtc ctagcttttg caaacatcta
     5701 tcaagagaca ggatcagcag gaggctttcg catgagtatt caacatttcc gtgtcgccct
     5761 tattcccttt tttgcggcat tttgccttcc tgtttttgct cacccagaaa cgctggtgaa
     5821 agtaaaagat gctgaagatc agttgggtgc gcgagtgggt tacatcgaac tggatctcaa
     5881 cagcggtaag atccttgaga gttttcgccc cgaagaacgc tttccaatga tgagcacttt
     5941 taaagttctg ctatgtggcg cggtattatc ccgtattgac gccgggcaag agcaactcgg
     6001 tcgccgcata cactattctc agaatgactt ggttgagtat tcaccagtca cagaaaagca
     6061 tcttacggat ggcatgacag taagagaatt atgcagtgct gccataacca tgagtgataa
     6121 cactgcggcc aacttacttc tgacaacgat tggaggaccg aaggagctaa ccgctttttt
     6181 gcacaacatg ggggatcatg taactcgcct tgatcgttgg gaaccggagc tgaatgaagc
     6241 cataccaaac gacgagcgtg acaccacgat gcctgtagca atggcaacaa ccttgcgtaa
     6301 actattaact ggcgaactac ttactctagc ttcccggcaa cagttgatag actggatgga
     6361 ggcggataaa gttgcaggac cacttctgcg ctcggccctt ccggctggct ggtttattgc
     6421 tgataaatct ggagccggtg agcgtgggtc tcgcggtatc attgcagcac tggggccaga
     6481 tggtaagccc tcccgtatcg tagttatcta cacgacgggg agtcaggcaa ctatggatga
     6541 acgaaataga cagatcgctg agataggtgc ctcactgatt aagcattggt aaccgattct
     6601 aggtgcattg gcgcagaaaa aaatgcctga tgcgacgctg cgcgtcttat actcccacat
     6661 atgccagatt cagcaacgga tacggcttcc ccaacttgcc cacttccata cgtgtcctcc
     6721 ttaccagaaa tttatcctta agatcgttta aactcgactc tggctctatc gaatctccgt
     6781 cgtttcgagc ttacgcgaac agccgtggcg ctcatttgct cgtcgggcat cgaatctcgt
     6841 cagctatcgt cagcttacct ttttggcagc gatcgcggct cccgacatct tggaccatta
     6901 gctccacagg tatcttcttc cctctagtgg tcataacagc agcttcagct acctctcaat
     6961 tcaaaaaacc cctcaagacc cgtttagagg ccccaagggg ttatgctatc aatcgttgcg
     7021 ttacacacac aaaaaaccaa cacacatcca tcttcgatgg atagcgattt tattatctaa
     7081 ctgctgatcg agtgtagcca gatctagtaa tcaattacgg ggtcattagt tcatagccca
     7141 tatatggagt tccgcgttac ataacttacg gtaaatggcc cgcctggctg accgcccaac
     7201 gacccccgcc cattgacgtc aataatgacg tatgttccca tagtaacgcc aatagggact
     7261 ttccattgac gtcaatgggt ggagtattta cggtaaactg cccacttggc agtacatcaa
     7321 gtgtatcata tgccaagtac gccccctatt gacgtcaatg acggtaaatg gcccgcctgg
     7381 cattatgccc agtacatgac cttatgggac tttcctactt ggcagtacat ctacgtatta
     7441 gtcatcgcta ttaccatgct gatgcggttt tggcagtaca tcaatgggcg tggatagcgg
     7501 tttgactcac ggggatttcc aagtctccac cccattgacg tcaatgggag tttgttttgg
     7561 caccaaaatc aacgggactt tccaaaatgt cgtaacaact ccgccccatt gacgcaaatg
     7621 ggcggtaggc gtgtacggtg ggaggtctat ataagcagag ctggtttagt gaaccgtcag
     7681 atcagatctt tgtcgatcct accatccact cgacacaccc gccagcggcc gc
//
